>Addgene plasmid #48564 | pFUSB4_TACA | depositor full sequence | sequence record 70264 | Full Sequence
ATGTTTTCCCAGTCACGACGTTGTAAAACGACGGCCAGTCTTAAGCGTCTCATGGCCTGACCCCGGACCA
AGTGGTGGCCTATCGCCAGCAACGGTGGCGGCAAGCAAGCGCTCGAAACGGTGCAGCGGCTGTTGCCGGT
GCTGTGCCAGGACCATGGCCTGACCCCGGACCAAGTGGTGGCTATCGCCAGCAACATTGGCGGCAAGCAA
GCGCTCGAAACGGTGCAGCGGCTGTTGCCGGTGCTGTGCCAGGACCATGGCCTGACTCCGGACCAAGTGG
TGGCTATCGCCAGCCACGATGGCGGCAAGCAAGCGCTCGAAACGGTGCAGCGGCTGTTGCCGGTGCTGTG
CCAGGACCATGGCCTGACCCCGGACCAAGTGGTGGCTATCGCCAGCAACATTGGCGGCAAGCAAGCGCTC
GAAACGGTGCAGCGGCTGTTGCCGGTGCTGTGCCAGGACCATGGCCTGACCCCGGACCAAGTGGTGGCTA
TCGAGACGTCTAGACCAGCCAGGACAGAAATGCCTCGACTTCGCTGCTACCCAAGGTTGCCGGGTGACGC
ACACCGTGGAAACGGATGAAGGCACGAACCCAGTGGACATAAGCCTGTTCGGTTCGTAAGCTGTAATGCA
AGTAGCGTATGCGCTCACGCAACTGGTCCAGAACCTTGACCGAACGCAGCGGTGGTAACGGCGCAGTGGC
GGTTTTCATGGCTTGTTATGACTGTTTTTTTGGGGTACAGTCTATGCCTCGGGCATCCAAGCAGCAAGCG
CGTTACGCCGTGGGTCGATGTTTGATGTTATGGAGCAGCAACGATGTTACGCAGCAGGGCAGTCGCCCTA
AAACAAAGTTAAACATTATGAGGGAAGCGGTGATCGCCGAAGTATCGACTCAACTATCAGAGGTAGTTGG
CGTCATCGAGCGCCATCTCGAACCGACGTTGCTGGCCGTACATTTGTACGGCTCCGCAGTGGATGGCGGC
CTGAAGCCACACAGTGATATTGATTTGCTGGTTACGGTGACCGTAAGGCTTGATGAAACAACGCGGCGAG
CTTTGATCAACGACCTTTTGGAAACTTCGGCTTCCCCTGGAGAGAGCGAGATTCTCCGCGCTGTAGAAGT
CACCATTGTTGTGCACGACGACATCATTCCGTGGCGTTATCCAGCTAAGCGCGAACTGCAATTTGGAGAA
TGGCAGCGCAATGACATTCTTGCAGGTATCTTCGAGCCAGCCACGATCGACATTGATCTGGCTATCTTGC
TGACAAAAGCAAGAGAACATAGCGTTGCCTTGGTAGGTCCAGCGGCGGAGGAACTCTTTGATCCGGTTCC
TGAACAGGATCTATTTGAGGCGCTAAATGAAACCTTAACGCTATGGAACTCGCCGCCCGACTGGGCTGGC
GATGAGCGAAATGTAGTGCTTACGTTGTCCCGCATTTGGTACAGCGCAGTAACCGGCAAAATCGCGCCGA
AGGATGTCGCTGCCGACTGGGCAATGGAGCGCCTGCCGGCCCAGTATCAGCCCGTCATACTTGAAGCTAG
ACAGGCTTATCTTGGACAAGAAGAAGATCGCTTGGCCTCGCGCGCAGATCAGTTGGAAGAATTTGTCCAC
TACGTGAAAGGCGAGATCACCAAGGTAGTCGGCAAATAACCCTCGAGCCACCCATGACCAAAATCCCTTA
ACGTGAGTTACGCGTCGTTCCACTGAGCGTCAGACCCCGTAGAAAAGATCAAAGGATCTTCTTGAGATCC
TTTTTTTCTGCGCGTAATCTGCTGCTTGCAAACAAAAAAACCACCGCTACCAGCGGTGGTTTGTTTGCCG
GATCAAGAGCTACCAACTCTTTTTCCGAAGGTAACTGGCTTCAGCAGAGCGCAGATACCAAATACTGTCC
TTCTAGTGTAGCCGTAGTTAGGCCACCACTTCAAGAACTCTGTAGCACCGCCTACATACCTCGCTCTGCT
AATCCTGTTACCAGTGGCTGCTGCCAGTGGCGATAAGTCGTGTCTTACCGGGTTGGACTCAAGACGATAG
TTACCGGATAAGGCGCAGCGGTCGGGCTGAACGGGGGGTTCGTGCACACAGCCCAGCTTGGAGCGAACGA
CCTACACCGAACTGAGATACCTACAGCGTGAGCATTGAGAAAGCGCCACGCTTCCCGAAGGGAGAAAGGC
GGACAGGTATCCGGTAAGCGGCAGGGTCGGAACAGGAGAGCGCACGAGGGAGCTTCCAGGGGGAAACGCC
TGGTATCTTTATAGTCCTGTCGGGTTTCGCCACCTCTGACTTGAGCGTCGATTTTTGTGATGCTCGTCAG
GGGGGCGGAGCCTATGGAAAAACGCCAGCAACGCGGCCTTTTTACGGTTCCTGGCCTTTTGCTGGCCTTT
TGCTCACATGTTCTTTCCTGCGTTATCCCCTGATTCTGTGGATAACCGTATTACCGCCTTTGAGTGAGCT
GATACCGCTCGCCGCAGCCGAACGACCGAGCGCAGCGAGTCAGTGAGCGAGGAAGCGGAAGAGCGCCCAA
TACGCAAACCGCCTCTCCCCGCGCGTTGGCCGATTCATTAATGCAGCTGGCACGACAGGTTTCCCGACTG
GAAAGCGGGCAGTGAGCGCAACGCAATTAATACGCGTACCGCTAGCCAGGAAGAGTTTGTAGAAACGCAA
AAAGGCCATCCGTCAGGATGGCCTTCTGCTTAGTTTGATGCCTGGCAGTTTATGGCGGGCGTCCTGCCCG
CCACCCTCCGGGCCGTTGCTTCACAACGTTCAAATCCGCTCCCGGCGGATTTGTCCTACTCAGGAGAGCG
TTCACCGACAAACAACAGATAAAACGAAAGGCCCAGTCTTCCGACTGAGCCTTTCGTTTTATTTGATGCC
TGGCAGTTCCCTACTCTCGCGTTAACGCTAGCATGG
Features (pLannotate 1.2.2; 8 found; start..end, strand, type, name):
      3..39      -  CDS            lacZα (fragment): LacZα fragment of β-galactosidase; lacZ fragment
    596..619     +  promoter       Pc promoter (fragment): intI1 (promoter lies within the coding sequence); class 1 integron promoter
    795..851     +  CDS            GmR (fragment): gentamycin acetyltransferase; aacC1; confers resistance to gentamycin
    858..1649    +  CDS            SmR: aminoglycoside adenylyltransferase (Murphy, 1985); aadA; confers resistance to spectinomycin and streptomycin
   1742..2330    +  rep_origin     ori: high-copy-number ColE1/pMB1/pBR322/pUC origin of replication
   2513..2605    +  CDS            lacI (fragment): lac repressor; lacI; The lac repressor binds to the lac operator to inhibit transcription in E. coli. This inhibition can be relieved by adding lactose or isopropyl-β-D-thiogalactopyranoside (IPTG).
   2660..2687    -  terminator     rrnB T2 terminator: transcription terminator T2 from the E. coli rrnB gene
   2819..2862    +  terminator     rrnB T1 terminator: Escherichia coli rrnB; transcription terminator T1 from the E. coli rrnB gene
