[The description below was written by a language model from this plasmid's Addgene catalogue record and pLannotate feature annotations shown in this document.]
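Description:
pFUSB4_TACA is a small (about 2.9 kb) bacterial intermediate plasmid from a Golden Gate TALEN assembly system. It is built on the pFUS_B4 array vector and carries a pre-assembled block of four synthetic TAL effector repeats. The insert is defined by its repeat-variable diresidues, NG NI HD NI. Under the standard TALE code these recognise T, A, C and A, which gives the "TACA" in the name. The depositor notes that it was made by Golden Gate cloning. In the associated work it belongs to a simplified 15-RVD GoldyTALEN design scheme, in which ready-made multi-repeat modules reduce the number of pieces that must be combined to build a custom nuclease.

The annotated features are almost all backbone. They include a high-copy ColE1/pUC-type origin for propagation in E. coli and an aadA (SmR) gene conferring spectinomycin/streptomycin resistance, which matches the catalogued spectinomycin selection. Upstream of aadA lie fragments of a class 1 integron Pc promoter and a gentamicin acetyltransferase remnant, probably carried over with the resistance cassette. Short lacZα and lacI fragments are also present, consistent with remains of a lacZ cloning or screening region, along with rrnB T1 and T2 terminators. The automated annotation does not label the TAL repeat array itself, which presumably sits in the unannotated stretch following the lacZα remnant.

Although catalogued as "Mammalian Expression, TALEN", the feature table shows no eukaryotic promoter, nuclease domain or polyadenylation signal. The plasmid is therefore best understood as a repeat-donor module rather than an expression construct. Its four-repeat block would be transferred, together with other repeat arrays, into a final TALEN expression backbone for genome editing.
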