Addgene plasmid #48564: pFUSB4_TACA
Depositing lab: Stephen Ekker. Depositing organization: Mayo Foundation for Medical Education and Research. Publication: High Efficiency In Vivo Genome Engineering with a Simplified 15-RVD GoldyTALEN Design. Ma AC, Lee HB, Clark KJ, Ekker SC. PLoS One. 2013 May 29;8(5):e65259. doi: 10.1371/journal.pone.0065259. Print 2013. PubMed 23734242.
Backbone
  Vector backbone: pFUS_B4
  Vector type: Mammalian Expression, TALEN
Growth in bacteria
  Bacterial resistance: Spectinomycin, 50 μg/mL
  Growth temperature: 37°C
  Growth strain: Top10
  Copy number: Unknown
Gene/Insert
  Gene/Insert name: RVD sequence: NG NI HD NI
  Species: Synthetic
  Cloning method: Unknown
  Sequencing primers: 5′ ttgatgcctggcagttccct; 3′ cgaaccgaacaggcttatgt
Terms and licenses: Academic/Nonprofit Terms; Industry Terms: Not Available to Industry
Depositor comments: Plasmid was created using Golden Gate cloning.
How to cite: pFUSB4_TACA was a gift from Stephen Ekker (Addgene plasmid # 48564 ; http://n2t.net/addgene:48564 ; RRID:Addgene_48564)
