>Addgene plasmid #48564 | pFUSB4_TACA | addgene partial sequence | sequence record 71375 | pCR8_F1 5'-ttgatgcctggcagttccct-3'
TACGACGTTGTAAAACGACGGCCAGTCTTAAGCGTCTCATGGCCTGACCCCGGACCAAGTGGTGGCTATC
GCCAGCAACGGTGGCGGCAAGCAAGCGCTCGAAACGGTGCAGCGGCTGTTGCCGGTGCTGTGCCAGGACC
ATGGCCTGACCCCGGACCAAGTGGTGGCTATCGCCAGCAACATTGGCGGCAAGCAAGCGCTCGAAACGGT
GCAGCGGCTGTTGCCGGTGCTGTGCCAGGACCATGGCCTGACTCCGGACCAAGTGGTGGCTATCGCCAGC
CACGATGGCGGCAAGCAAGCGCTCGAAACGGTGCAGCGGCTGTTGCCGGTGCTGTGCCAGGACCATGGCC
TGACCCCGGACCAAGTGGTGGCTATCGCCAGCAACATTGGCGGCAAGCAAGCGCTCGAAACGGTGCAGCG
GCTGTTGCCGGTGCTGTGCCAGGACCATGGCCTGACCCCGGACCAAGTGGTGGCTATCGAGACGTCTAGA
CCAGCCAGGACAGAAATGCCTCGACTTCGCTGCTACCCAAGGTTGCCGGGTGACGCACACCGTGGAAACG
GATGAAGGCACGAACCCAGTGGACATAAGCCTGTTCGGTTCGTAAGCTGTAATGCAAGTAGCGTATGCGC
TCACGCAACTGGTCCAGAACCTTGACCGAACGCAGCGGTGGTAACGGCGCAGTGGCGGTTTTCATGGCTT
GTTATGACTGTTTTTTTGGGGTACAGTCTATGCCTCGGGCATCCAAGCAGCAAGCGCGTTACGCCGTGGG
